Addgene plasmid #119906: epB_UbC_CymRV5-nls-GFP_DEx2
Purpose: ePiggyBac mammalian expression plasmid for CymR-GFP fusion
Depositing lab: Orion Weiner. Depositing organization: University of California, San Francisco (UCSF). Publication: Live-cell imaging reveals enhancer-dependent Sox2 transcription in the absence of enhancer proximity. Alexander JM, Guan J, Li B, Maliskova L, Song M, Shen Y, Huang B, Lomvardas S, Weiner OD. Elife. 2019 May 24;8. pii: 41769. doi: 10.7554/eLife.41769. PubMed 31124784.
Backbone
  Vector backbone: ePiggyBac-UbC
  Backbone size w/o insert (bp): 5152
  Total vector size (bp): 6598
  Modifications to backbone: 2x RNA destabilizing element (UUAUUUAUU) in 3'UTR
  Vector type: Mammalian Expression
Growth in bacteria
  Bacterial resistance: Ampicillin, 100 μg/mL
  Growth temperature: 37°C
  Growth strain: DH5alpha
  Copy number: High Copy
Gene/Insert
  Gene/Insert name: CymRV5-nls-GFP
  Species: Synthetic
  Insert size (bp): 1446
Terms and licenses: Academic/Nonprofit Terms; Industry Terms: Not Available to Industry
Depositor comments: Plasmid contains ICP22 NLS with a single aa change that does not affect function. Sequence: RRPAVRSPPLGTRKRK. Please visit https://www.biorxiv.org/content/10.1101/409672v1 for bioRxiv preprint.
How to cite: epB_UbC_CymRV5-nls-GFP_DEx2 was a gift from Orion Weiner (Addgene plasmid # 119906 ; http://n2t.net/addgene:119906 ; RRID:Addgene_119906)
