[The description below was written by a language model from this plasmid's Addgene catalogue record and pLannotate feature annotations shown in this document.]
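Description:
epB_UbC_CymRV5-nls-GFP_DEx2 is a 6.6 kb mammalian expression plasmid built on the ePiggyBac-UbC backbone, a transposon-type vector intended for genomic integration of its cargo when piggyBac transposase is supplied. The piggyBac terminal repeats themselves are not annotated in either feature table, so their positions cannot be confirmed from the record. In bacteria the plasmid is maintained at high copy through a ColE1/pUC-type origin and selected with ampicillin via the bla gene. It also carries pBluescript-like remnants: an f1 origin, lac promoter/operator and lacZα fragments, and flanking T3 and T7 promoters. No mammalian selection marker is annotated.

The payload is a single synthetic open reading frame driven by the human ubiquitin C promoter and terminated by an SV40 polyadenylation signal. It sits between attB1 and attB2 sites, which indicates that the insert was introduced by Gateway recombination. The fusion consists of CymR, the Pseudomonas putida repressor of the cymene/cumate operons, followed by a V5 epitope tag, a nuclear localization signal derived from herpes simplex virus ICP22, and EGFP. The depositor notes that this signal has a single amino-acid change that does not affect function. The backbone was modified to include two copies of an AU-rich RNA destabilizing element in the 3'UTR (the "DEx2" in the name), which would be expected to lower transcript stability and so keep levels of the fluorescent protein modest.

The associated publication concerns live-cell imaging of Sox2 enhancer–promoter behaviour. This suggests the nuclear CymR-GFP serves as a fluorescent DNA-binding label for loci carrying its operator sites, although the record does not spell this out. The Addgene-sequenced and depositor sequences are the same length and carry the same annotated features, differing only in numbering origin.
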