Features (pLannotate 1.2.2; 21 found; start..end, strand, type, name):
     24..128     +  promoter       AmpR promoter: bla
    129..989     +  CDS            AmpR: β-lactamase; bla; confers resistance to ampicillin, carbenicillin, and related antibiotics
   1160..1748    +  rep_origin     ori: high-copy-number ColE1/pMB1/pBR322/pUC origin of replication
   1931..2023    +  CDS            lacI (fragment): lac repressor; lacI; The lac repressor binds to the lac operator to inhibit transcription in E. coli. This inhibition can be relieved by adding lactose or isopropyl-β-D-thiogalactopyranoside (IPTG).
   2036..2057    +  protein_bind   CAP binding site: CAP binding activates transcription in the presence of cAMP. E. coli catabolite activator protein
   2072..2102    +  promoter       lac promoter: promoter for the E. coli lac operon
   2110..2126    +  protein_bind   lac operator: The lac repressor binds to the lac operator to inhibit transcription in E. coli. This inhibition can be relieved by adding lactose or isopropyl-β-D-thiogalactopyranoside (IPTG). lac repressor encoded by lacI
   2171..2189    +  promoter       T3 promoter: promoter for bacteriophage T3 RNA polymerase
   2553..2571    +  enhancer       CMV enhancer (fragment): human cytomegalovirus immediate early enhancer
   2578..3788    +  promoter       UbC promoter: human ubiquitin C promoter
   3805..3829    +  protein_bind   attB1: mutant version of attB; recombination site for the Gateway® BP reaction BP Clonase™
   3891..4499    +  CDS            cymR: CYMR_PSEPU - Experimental evidence at transcript level: Swiss-Prot protein existence level 2. Involved in the repression of the cym and cmt operons which are responsible of the p-cymene degradation. From Pseudomonas putida (Arthrobacter siderocapsulatus).
   4500..4541    +  CDS            V5 tag: epitope tag from simian virus 5
   4548..4619    +  CDS            ICP22 (fragment): ICP22_HHV11 - Experimental evidence at protein level: Swiss-Prot protein existence level 1. Functions as a general transcriptional regulator of cellular and viral mRNAs mainly by mediating changes on the host RNA polymerase II. One change, which is UL13 independent, is the rapid loss of Pol II forms bearing Ser-2 phosphorylation. A second change, which is UL13 dependent, is the appearance of an intermediate form of Pol II that differs from the normal hypo- and hyperphosphorylated forms. These Pol II modifications immediately inhibit host genome transcription, leading to cell cycle deregulation
   4620..5339    +  CDS            EGFP: the original enhanced GFP (Yang et al., 1996) mammalian codon-optimized
   5371..5395    -  protein_bind   attB2: mutant version of attB; recombination site for the Gateway® BP reaction BP Clonase™
   5444..5527    +  CDS            large T antigen (fragment): large T antigen from SV40 (simian virus 40)
   5550..5671    +  polyA_signal   SV40 poly(A) signal: SV40 polyadenylation signal
   5955..5973    -  promoter       T7 promoter: promoter for bacteriophage T7 RNA polymerase
   5981..6136    +  CDS            lacZα (fragment): LacZα fragment of β-galactosidase; lacZ fragment
   6141..6569    +  rep_origin     f1 ori (sequence partly withheld): f1 bacteriophage origin of replication; arrow indicates direction of (+) strand synthesis
>Addgene plasmid #119906 | epB_UbC_CymRV5-nls-GFP_DEx2 | depositor full sequence | sequence record 227449 | epB_UbC_CymRV5-nls-GFP_DEx2 sequence 6598 bps
GTGGCACTTTTCGGGGAAATGTGCGCGGAACCCCTATTTGTTTATTTTTCTAAATACATTCAAATATGTA
TCCGCTCATGAGACAATAACCCTGATAAATGCTTCAATAATATTGAAAAAGGAAGAGTATGAGTATTCAA
CATTTCCGTGTCGCCCTTATTCCCTTTTTTGCGGCATTTTGCCTTCCTGTTTTTGCTCACCCAGAAACGC
TGGTGAAAGTAAAAGATGCTGAAGATCAGTTGGGTGCACGAGTGGGTTACATCGAACTGGATCTCAACAG
CGGTAAGATCCTTGAGAGTTTTCGCCCCGAAGAACGTTTTCCAATGATGAGCACTTTTAAAGTTCTGCTA
TGTGGCGCGGTATTATCCCGTATTGACGCCGGGCAAGAGCAACTCGGTCGCCGCATACACTATTCTCAGA
ATGACTTGGTTGAGTACTCACCAGTCACAGAAAAGCATCTTACGGATGGCATGACAGTAAGAGAATTATG
CAGTGCTGCCATAACCATGAGTGATAACACTGCGGCCAACTTACTTCTGACAACGATCGGAGGACCGAAG
GAGCTAACCGCTTTTTTGCACAACATGGGGGATCATGTAACTCGCCTTGATCGTTGGGAACCGGAGCTGA
ATGAAGCCATACCAAACGACGAGCGTGACACCACGATGCCTGTAGCAATGGCAACAACGTTGCGCAAACT
ATTAACTGGCGAACTACTTACTCTAGCTTCCCGGCAACAATTAATAGACTGGATGGAGGCGGATAAAGTT
GCAGGACCACTTCTGCGCTCGGCCCTTCCGGCTGGCTGGTTTATTGCTGATAAATCTGGAGCCGGTGAGC
GTGGGTCTCGCGGTATCATTGCAGCACTGGGGCCAGATGGTAAGCCCTCCCGTATCGTAGTTATCTACAC
GACGGGGAGTCAGGCAACTATGGATGAACGAAATAGACAGATCGCTGAGATAGGTGCCTCACTGATTAAG
CATTGGTAACTGTCAGACCAAGTTTACTCATATATACTTTAGATTGATTTAAAACTTCATTTTTAATTTA
AAAGGATCTAGGTGAAGATCCTTTTTGATAATCTCATGACCAAAATCCCTTAACGTGAGTTTTCGTTCCA
CTGAGCGTCAGACCCCGTAGAAAAGATCAAAGGATCTTCTTGAGATCCTTTTTTTCTGCGCGTAATCTGC
TGCTTGCAAACAAAAAAACCACCGCTACCAGCGGTGGTTTGTTTGCCGGATCAAGAGCTACCAACTCTTT
TTCCGAAGGTAACTGGCTTCAGCAGAGCGCAGATACCAAATACTGTCCTTCTAGTGTAGCCGTAGTTAGG
CCACCACTTCAAGAACTCTGTAGCACCGCCTACATACCTCGCTCTGCTAATCCTGTTACCAGTGGCTGCT
GCCAGTGGCGATAAGTCGTGTCTTACCGGGTTGGACTCAAGACGATAGTTACCGGATAAGGCGCAGCGGT
CGGGCTGAACGGGGGGTTCGTGCACACAGCCCAGCTTGGAGCGAACGACCTACACCGAACTGAGATACCT
ACAGCGTGAGCTATGAGAAAGCGCCACGCTTCCCGAAGGGAGAAAGGCGGACAGGTATCCGGTAAGCGGC
AGGGTCGGAACAGGAGAGCGCACGAGGGAGCTTCCAGGGGGAAACGCCTGGTATCTTTATAGTCCTGTCG
GGTTTCGCCACCTCTGACTTGAGCGTCGATTTTTGTGATGCTCGTCAGGGGGGCGGAGCCTATGGAAAAA
CGCCAGCAACGCGGCCTTTTTACGGTTCCTGGCCTTTTGCTGGCCTTTTGCTCACATGTTCTTTCCTGCG
TTATCCCCTGATTCTGTGGATAACCGTATTACCGCCTTTGAGTGAGCTGATACCGCTCGCCGCAGCCGAA
CGACCGAGCGCAGCGAGTCAGTGAGCGAGGAAGCGGAAGAGCGCCCAATACGCAAACCGCCTCTCCCCGC
GCGTTGGCCGATTCATTAATGCAGCTGGCACGACAGGTTTCCCGACTGGAAAGCGGGCAGTGAGCGCAAC
GCAATTAATGTGAGTTAGCTCACTCATTAGGCACCCCAGGCTTTACACTTTATGCTTCCGGCTCGTATGT
TGTGTGGAATTGTGAGCGGATAACAATTTCACACAGGAAACAGCTATGACCATGATTACGCCAAGCGCGC
AATTAACCCTCACTAAAGGGAACAAAAGCTGGAGCTCCACCGCGGGGCGCGCCGCAGCTAGATTAACCCT
AGAAAGATAGTCTGCGTAAAATTGACGCATGCATTCTTGAAATATTGCTCTCTCTTTCTAAATAGCGCGA
ATCCGTCGCTGTGCATTTAGGACATCTCAGTCGCCGCTTGGAGCTCCCGTGAGGCGTGCTTGTCAATGCG
GTAAGTGTCACTGATTTTGAACTATAACAACCGCGTGAGTCAAAATGACGCATGATTATCTTTTACGTGA
CTTTTAAGATTTAACTCATACGATAATTATATTGTTATTTCGTGTTCTACTTACGTGATAACTTATTATA
TATATATTTTCTTGTTATAGATATCCTTCTTCGACATTGATTATTGACTAGAGATCTGGCCTCCGCGCCG
GGTTTTGGCGCCTCCCGCGGGCGCCCCCCTCCTCACGGCGAGCGCTGCCACGTCAGACGAAGGGCGCAGC
GAGCGTCCTGATCCTTCCGCCCGGACGCTCAGGACAGCGGCCCGCTGCTCATAAGACTCGGCCTTAGAAC
CCCAGTATCAGCAGAAGGACATTTTAGGACGGGACTTGGGTGACTCTAGGGCACTGGTTTTCTTTCCAGA
GAGCGGAACAGGCGAGGAAAAGTAGTCCCTTCTCGGCGATTCTGCGGAGGGATCTCCGTGGGGCGGTGAA
CGCCGATGATTATATAAGGACGCGCCGGGTGTGGCACAGCTAGTTCCGTCGCAGCCGGGATTTGGGTCGC
GGTTCTTGTTTGTGGATCGCTGTGATCGTCACTTGGTGAGTAGCGGGCTGCTGGGCTGGCCGGGGCTTTC
GTGGCCGCCGGGCCGCTCGGTGGGACGGAAGCGTGTGGAGAGACCGCCAAGGGCTGTAGTCTGGGTCCGC
GAGCAAGGTTGCCCTGAACTGGGGGTTGGGGGGAGCGCAGCAAAATGGCGGCTGTTCCCGAGTCTTGAAT
GGAAGACGCTTGTGAGGCGGGCTGTGAGGTCGTTGAAACAAGGTGGGGGGCATGGTGGGCGGCAAGAACC
CAAGGTCTTGAGGCCTTCGCTAATGCGGGAAAGCTCTTATTCGGGTGAGATGGGCTGGGGCACCATCTGG
GGACCCTGACGTGAAGTTTGTCACTGACTGGAGAACTCGGTTTGTCGTCTGTTGCGGGGGCGGCAGTTAT
GCGGTGCCGTTGGGCAGTGCACCCGTACCTTTGGGAGCGCGCGCCCTCGTCGTGTCGTGACGTCACCCGT
TCTGTTGGCTTATAATGCAGGGTGGGGCCACCTGCCGGTAGGTGTGCGGTAGGCTTTTCTCCGTCGCAGG
ACGCAGGGTTCGGGCCTAGGGTAGGCTCTCCTGAATCGACAGGCGCCGGACCTCTGGTGAGGGGAGGGAT
AAGTGAGGCGTCAGTTTCTTTGGTCGGTTTTATGTACCTATCTTCTTAAGTAGCTGAAGCTCCGGTTTTG
AACTATGCGCTCGGGGTTGGCGAGTGTGTTTTGTGAAGTTTTTTAGGCACCTTTTGAAATGTAATCATTT
GGGTCAATATGTAATTTTCAGTGTTAGACTAGTAAATTGTCCGCTAAATTCTGGCCGTTTTTGGCTTTTT
TGTTAGACGAAGCTCGAGGATATCACAAGTTTGTACAAAAAAGCAGGCTTTAAAGGAACCAATTCAGTCG
ACTGGATCCGGTACCGAATTCGCGGCCGCCTAGCTAAACCATGTCACCTAAGAGAAGAACTCAGGCAGAG
AGAGCAATGGAAACTCAGGGGAAACTCATCGCAGCCGCACTCGGGGTCCTCAGAGAAAAGGGCTACGCAG
GATTCCGGATCGCCGATGTGCCAGGAGCAGCTGGTGTCTCACGCGGGGCTCAGAGCCACCATTTCCCTAC
CAAACTGGAGCTGCTCCTGGCAACATTTGAGTGGCTGTATGAACAGATCACTGAGAGGAGCAGAGCCCGG
CTCGCTAAGCTGAAACCAGAGGACGATGTGATTCAGCAGATGCTCGACGATGCAGCCGAATTCTTTCTGG
ACGATGACTTCAGCATCTCCCTCGATCTGATTGTGGCTGCAGATCGGGACCCCGCCCTGCGAGAAGGGAT
TCAGCGAACCGTGGAGCGCAACCGATTTGTGGTCGAAGATATGTGGCTCGGCGTGCTGGTGTCTAGGGGA
CTGAGTAGAGATGACGCCGAGGACATCCTCTGGCTGATTTTCAATTCCGTGAGGGGCCTCGCTGTCAGAT
CTCTGTGGCAGAAGGACAAAGAGCGGTTTGAACGAGTCAGAAACAGCACACTGGAAATCGCACGGGAGAG
ATACGCTAAGTTCAAAAGGGGTAAGCCTATCCCTAACCCTCTCCTCGGTCTCGATTCTACGCCGGATAAG
GCACGTCGTCCAGCAGTAAGATCACCACCACTAGGAACTCGTAAGCGAAAGCGTCCTTCTCGGGGTCTGA
TGGTGAGCAAGGGCGAGGAGCTGTTCACCGGGGTGGTGCCCATCCTGGTCGAGCTGGACGGCGACGTAAA
CGGCCACAAGTTCAGCGTGTCCGGCGAGGGCGAGGGCGATGCCACCTACGGCAAGCTGACCCTGAAGTTC
ATCTGCACCACCGGCAAGCTGCCCGTGCCCTGGCCCACCCTCGTGACCACCCTGACCTACGGCGTGCAGT
GCTTCAGCCGCTACCCCGACCACATGAAGCAGCACGACTTCTTCAAGTCCGCCATGCCCGAAGGCTACGT
CCAGGAGCGCACCATCTTCTTCAAGGACGACGGCAACTACAAGACCCGCGCCGAGGTGAAGTTCGAGGGC
GACACCCTGGTGAACCGCATCGAGCTGAAGGGCATCGACTTCAAGGAGGACGGCAACATCCTGGGGCACA
AGCTGGAGTACAACTACAACAGCCACAACGTCTATATCATGGCCGACAAGCAGAAGAACGGCATCAAGGT
GAACTTCAAGATCCGCCACAACATCGAGGACGGCAGCGTGCAGCTCGCCGACCACTACCAGCAGAACACC
CCCATCGGCGACGGCCCCGTGCTGCTGCCCGACAACCACTACCTGAGCACCCAGTCCGCCCTGAGCAAAG
ACCCCAACGAGAAGCGCGATCACATGGTCCTGCTGGAGTTCGTGACCGCCGCCGGGATCACTCTCGGCAT
GGACGAGCTGTACAAGTAAGTGCCTAGGCGGCCGCACTCGAGATATCTAGACCCAGCTTTCTTGTACAAA
GTGGTGATCCTTATTTATTGATCCTTATTTATTGATCTGCGGCCGCGACTCTAGATCATAATCAGCCATA
CCACATTTGTAGAGGTTTTACTTGCTTTAAAAAACCTCCCACACCTCCCCCTGAACCTGAAACATAAAAT
GAATGCAATTGTTGTTGTTAACTTGTTTATTGCAGCTTATAATGGTTACAAATAAAGCAATAGCATCACA
AATTTCACAAATAAAGCATTTTTTTCACTGCATTCTAGTTGTGGTTTGTCCAAACTCATCAATGTATCTT
AAGGAATTCGATAAAAGTTTTGTTACTTTATAGAAGAAATTTTGAGTTTTTGTTTTTTTTTAATAAATAA
ATAAACATAAATAAATTGTTTGTTGAATTTATTATTAGTATGTAAGTGTAAATATAATAAAACTTAATAT
CTATTCAAATTAATAAATAAACCTCGATATACAGACCGATAAAACACATGCGTCAATTTTACGCATGATT
ATCTTTAACGTACGTCACAATATGATTATCTTTCTAGGGTTAATCTAGCTGCGGCGCGCCGGTACCCAAT
TCGCCCTATAGTGAGTCGTATTACGCGCGCTCACTGGCCGTCGTTTTACAACGTCGTGACTGGGAAAACC
CTGGCGTTACCCAACTTAATCGCCTTGCAGCACATCCCCCTTTCGCCAGCTGGCGTAATAGCGAAGAGGC
CCGCACCGATCGCCCTTCCCAACAGTTGCGCAGCCTGAATGGCGAATGGG
[124 nt withheld, positions 6141-6264]
C
[91 nt withheld, positions 6266-6356]
A
[49 nt withheld, positions 6358-6406]
CCTTTGACGTTGGAGTCCACGTTCTTT
[37 nt withheld, positions 6434-6470]
ACCCTATCTCGGTCTATTCTTTTGATTTATAAGGGATTTTGCCGATTTCGGCCTATTGGTTAAAAAATGA
GCTGATTTAACAAAAATTTAACGCGAATTTTAACAAAATATTAACGCTTACAATTTAG
