Features (pLannotate 1.2.2; 21 found; start..end, strand, type, name):
    216..308     +  CDS            lacI (fragment): lac repressor; lacI; The lac repressor binds to the lac operator to inhibit transcription in E. coli. This inhibition can be relieved by adding lactose or isopropyl-β-D-thiogalactopyranoside (IPTG).
    321..342     +  protein_bind   CAP binding site: CAP binding activates transcription in the presence of cAMP. E. coli catabolite activator protein
    357..387     +  promoter       lac promoter: promoter for the E. coli lac operon
    395..411     +  protein_bind   lac operator: The lac repressor binds to the lac operator to inhibit transcription in E. coli. This inhibition can be relieved by adding lactose or isopropyl-β-D-thiogalactopyranoside (IPTG). lac repressor encoded by lacI
    456..474     +  promoter       T3 promoter: promoter for bacteriophage T3 RNA polymerase
    837..855     +  enhancer       CMV enhancer (fragment): human cytomegalovirus immediate early enhancer
    862..2073    +  promoter       UbC promoter: human ubiquitin C promoter
   2090..2114    +  protein_bind   attB1: mutant version of attB; recombination site for the Gateway® BP reaction BP Clonase™
   2176..2784    +  CDS            cymR: CYMR_PSEPU - Experimental evidence at transcript level: Swiss-Prot protein existence level 2. Involved in the repression of the cym and cmt operons which are responsible of the p-cymene degradation. From Pseudomonas putida (Arthrobacter siderocapsulatus).
   2785..2826    +  CDS            V5 tag: epitope tag from simian virus 5
   2833..2904    +  CDS            ICP22 (fragment): ICP22_HHV11 - Experimental evidence at protein level: Swiss-Prot protein existence level 1. Functions as a general transcriptional regulator of cellular and viral mRNAs mainly by mediating changes on the host RNA polymerase II. One change, which is UL13 independent, is the rapid loss of Pol II forms bearing Ser-2 phosphorylation. A second change, which is UL13 dependent, is the appearance of an intermediate form of Pol II that differs from the normal hypo- and hyperphosphorylated forms. These Pol II modifications immediately inhibit host genome transcription, leading to cell cycle deregulation
   2905..3624    +  CDS            EGFP: the original enhanced GFP (Yang et al., 1996) mammalian codon-optimized
   3656..3680    -  protein_bind   attB2: mutant version of attB; recombination site for the Gateway® BP reaction BP Clonase™
   3729..3812    +  CDS            large T antigen (fragment): large T antigen from SV40 (simian virus 40)
   3835..3956    +  polyA_signal   SV40 poly(A) signal: SV40 polyadenylation signal
   4240..4258    -  promoter       T7 promoter: promoter for bacteriophage T7 RNA polymerase
   4266..4421    +  CDS            lacZα (fragment): LacZα fragment of β-galactosidase; lacZ fragment
   4426..4854    +  rep_origin     f1 ori (sequence partly withheld): f1 bacteriophage origin of replication; arrow indicates direction of (+) strand synthesis
   4907..5011    +  promoter       AmpR promoter: bla
   5012..5872    +  CDS            AmpR: β-lactamase; bla; confers resistance to ampicillin, carbenicillin, and related antibiotics
   6043..33      +  rep_origin     ori (across the origin): high-copy-number ColE1/pMB1/pBR322/pUC origin of replication
>Addgene plasmid #119906 | epB_UbC_CymRV5-nls-GFP_DEx2 | addgene full sequence | sequence record 233149 | Addgene NGS Result
TGATGCTCGTCAGGGGGGCGGAGCCTATGGAAAAACGCCAGCAACGCGGCCTTTTTACGGTTCCTGGCCT
TTTGCTGGCCTTTTGCTCACATGTTCTTTCCTGCGTTATCCCCTGATTCTGTGGATAACCGTATTACCGC
CTTTGAGTGAGCTGATACCGCTCGCCGCAGCCGAACGACCGAGCGCAGCGAGTCAGTGAGCGAGGAAGCG
GAAGAGCGCCCAATACGCAAACCGCCTCTCCCCGCGCGTTGGCCGATTCATTAATGCAGCTGGCACGACA
GGTTTCCCGACTGGAAAGCGGGCAGTGAGCGCAACGCAATTAATGTGAGTTAGCTCACTCATTAGGCACC
CCAGGCTTTACACTTTATGCTTCCGGCTCGTATGTTGTGTGGAATTGTGAGCGGATAACAATTTCACACA
GGAAACAGCTATGACCATGATTACGCCAAGCGCGCAATTAACCCTCACTAAAGGGAACAAAAGCTGGAGC
TCCACCGCGGGGCGCGCCGCAGCTAGATTAACCCTAGAAAGATAGTCTGCGTAAAATTGACGCATGCATT
CTTGAAATATTGCTCTCTCTTTCTAAATAGCGCGAATCCGTCGCTGTGCATTTAGGACATCTCAGTCGCC
GCTTGGAGCTCCCGTGAGGCGTGCTTGTCAATGCGGTAAGTGTCACTGATTTTGAACTATAACAACCGCG
TGAGTCAAAATGACGCATGATTATCTTTTACGTGACTTTTAAGATTTAACTCATACGATAATTATATTGT
TATTTCGTGTTCTACTTACGTGATAACTTATTATATATATATTTTCTTGTTATAGATATCCTTCTCGACA
TTGATTATTGACTAGAGATCTGGCCTCCGCGCCGGGTTTTGGCGCCTCCCGCGGGCGCCCCCCTCCTCAC
GGCGAGCGCTGCCACGTCAGACGAAGGGCGCAGCGAGCGTCCTGATCCTTCCGCCCGGACGCTCAGGACA
GCGGCCCGCTGCTCATAAGACTCGGCCTTAGAACCCCAGTATCAGCAGAAGGACATTTTAGGACGGGACT
TGGGTGACTCTAGGGCACTGGTTTTCTTTCCAGAGAGCGGAACAGGCGAGGAAAAGTAGTCCCTTCTCGG
CGATTCTGCGGAGGGATCTCCGTGGGGCGGTGAACGCCGATGATTATATAAGGACGCGCCGGGTGTGGCA
CAGCTAGTTCCGTCGCAGCCGGGATTTGGGTCGCGGTTCTTGTTTGTGGATCGCTGTGATCGTCACTTGG
TGAGTAGCGGGCTGCTGGGCTGGCCGGGGCTTTCGTGGCCGCCGGGCCGCTCGGTGGGACGGAAGCGTGT
GGAGAGACCGCCAAGGGCTGTAGTCTGGGTCCGCGAGCAAGGTTGCCCTGAACTGGGGGTTGGGGGGAGC
GCAGCAAAATGGCGGCTGTTCCCGAGTCTTGAATGGAAGACGCTTGTGAGGCGGGCTGTGAGGTCGTTGA
AACAAGGTGGGGGGCATGGTGGGCGGCAAGAACCCAAGGTCTTGAGGCCTTCGCTAATGCGGGAAAGCTC
TTATTCGGGTGAGATGGGCTGGGGCACCATCTGGGGACCCTGACGTGAAGTTTGTCACTGACTGGAGAAC
TCGGTTTGTCGTCTGTTGCGGGGGCGGCAGTTATGGCGGTGCCGTTGGGCAGTGCACCCGTACCTTTGGG
AGCGCGCGCCCTCGTCGTGTCGTGACGTCACCCGTTCTGTTGGCTTATAATGCAGGGTGGGGCCACCTGC
CGGTAGGTGTGCGGTAGGCTTTTCTCCGTCGCAGGACGCAGGGTTCGGGCCTAGGGTAGGCTCTCCTGAA
TCGACAGGCGCCGGACCTCTGGTGAGGGGAGGGATAAGTGAGGCGTCAGTTTCTTTGGTCGGTTTTATGT
ACCTATCTTCTTAAGTAGCTGAAGCTCCGGTTTTGAACTATGCGCTCGGGGTTGGCGAGTGTGTTTTGTG
AAGTTTTTTAGGCACCTTTTGAAATGTAATCATTTGGGTCAATATGTAATTTTCAGTGTTAGACTAGTAA
ATTGTCCGCTAAATTCTGGCCGTTTTTGGCTTTTTTGTTAGACGAAGCTCGAGGATATCACAAGTTTGTA
CAAAAAAGCAGGCTTTAAAGGAACCAATTCAGTCGACTGGATCCGGTACCGAATTCGCGGCCGCCTAGCT
AAACCATGTCACCTAAGAGAAGAACTCAGGCAGAGAGAGCAATGGAAACTCAGGGGAAACTCATCGCAGC
CGCACTCGGGGTCCTCAGAGAAAAGGGCTACGCAGGATTCCGGATCGCCGATGTGCCAGGAGCAGCTGGT
GTCTCACGCGGGGCTCAGAGCCACCATTTCCCTACCAAACTGGAGCTGCTCCTGGCAACATTTGAGTGGC
TGTATGAACAGATCACTGAGAGGAGCAGAGCCCGGCTCGCTAAGCTGAAACCAGAGGACGATGTGATTCA
GCAGATGCTCGACGATGCAGCCGAATTCTTTCTGGACGATGACTTCAGCATCTCCCTCGATCTGATTGTG
GCTGCAGATCGGGACCCCGCCCTGCGAGAAGGGATTCAGCGAACCGTGGAGCGCAACCGATTTGTGGTCG
AAGATATGTGGCTCGGCGTGCTGGTGTCTAGGGGACTGAGTAGAGATGACGCCGAGGACATCCTCTGGCT
GATTTTCAATTCCGTGAGGGGCCTCGCTGTCAGATCTCTGTGGCAGAAGGACAAAGAGCGGTTTGAACGA
GTCAGAAACAGCACACTGGAAATCGCACGGGAGAGATACGCTAAGTTCAAAAGGGGTAAGCCTATCCCTA
ACCCTCTCCTCGGTCTCGATTCTACGCCGGATAAGGCACGTCGTCCAGCAGTAAGATCACCACCACTAGG
AACTCGTAAGCGAAAGCGTCCTTCTCGGGGTCTGATGGTGAGCAAGGGCGAGGAGCTGTTCACCGGGGTG
GTGCCCATCCTGGTCGAGCTGGACGGCGACGTAAACGGCCACAAGTTCAGCGTGTCCGGCGAGGGCGAGG
GCGATGCCACCTACGGCAAGCTGACCCTGAAGTTCATCTGCACCACCGGCAAGCTGCCCGTGCCCTGGCC
CACCCTCGTGACCACCCTGACCTACGGCGTGCAGTGCTTCAGCCGCTACCCCGACCACATGAAGCAGCAC
GACTTCTTCAAGTCCGCCATGCCCGAAGGCTACGTCCAGGAGCGCACCATCTTCTTCAAGGACGACGGCA
ACTACAAGACCCGCGCCGAGGTGAAGTTCGAGGGCGACACCCTGGTGAACCGCATCGAGCTGAAGGGCAT
CGACTTCAAGGAGGACGGCAACATCCTGGGGCACAAGCTGGAGTACAACTACAACAGCCACAACGTCTAT
ATCATGGCCGACAAGCAGAAGAACGGCATCAAGGTGAACTTCAAGATCCGCCACAACATCGAGGACGGCA
GCGTGCAGCTCGCCGACCACTACCAGCAGAACACCCCCATCGGCGACGGCCCCGTGCTGCTGCCCGACAA
CCACTACCTGAGCACCCAGTCCGCCCTGAGCAAAGACCCCAACGAGAAGCGCGATCACATGGTCCTGCTG
GAGTTCGTGACCGCCGCCGGGATCACTCTCGGCATGGACGAGCTGTACAAGTAAGTGCCTAGGCGGCCGC
ACTCGAGATATCTAGACCCAGCTTTCTTGTACAAAGTGGTGATCCTTATTTATTGATCCTTATTTATTGA
TCTGCGGCCGCGACTCTAGATCATAATCAGCCATACCACATTTGTAGAGGTTTTACTTGCTTTAAAAAAC
CTCCCACACCTCCCCCTGAACCTGAAACATAAAATGAATGCAATTGTTGTTGTTAACTTGTTTATTGCAG
CTTATAATGGTTACAAATAAAGCAATAGCATCACAAATTTCACAAATAAAGCATTTTTTTCACTGCATTC
TAGTTGTGGTTTGTCCAAACTCATCAATGTATCTTAAGGAATTCGATAAAAGTTTTGTTACTTTATAGAA
GAAATTTTGAGTTTTTGTTTTTTTTTAATAAATAAATAAACATAAATAAATTGTTTGTTGAATTTATTAT
TAGTATGTAAGTGTAAATATAATAAAACTTAATATCTATTCAAATTAATAAATAAACCTCGATATACAGA
CCGATAAAACACATGCGTCAATTTTACGCATGATTATCTTTAACGTACGTCACAATATGATTATCTTTCT
AGGGTTAATCTAGCTGCGGCGCGCCGGTACCCAATTCGCCCTATAGTGAGTCGTATTACGCGCGCTCACT
GGCCGTCGTTTTACAACGTCGTGACTGGGAAAACCCTGGCGTTACCCAACTTAATCGCCTTGCAGCACAT
CCCCCTTTCGCCAGCTGGCGTAATAGCGAAGAGGCCCGCACCGATCGCCCTTCCCAACAGTTGCGCAGCC
TGAATGGCGAATGGG
[124 nt withheld, positions 4426-4549]
C
[91 nt withheld, positions 4551-4641]
A
[49 nt withheld, positions 4643-4691]
CCTTTGACGTTGGAGTCCACGTTCTTT
[37 nt withheld, positions 4719-4755]
ACCCTATCTCGGTCTATTCTTTTGATTTATAAGGGATTTTGCCGATTTCGGCCTATTGGTTAAAAAATGA
GCTGATTTAACAAAAATTTAACGCGAATTTTAACAAAATATTAACGCTTACAATTTAGGTGGCACTTTTC
GGGGAAATGTGCGCGGAACCCCTATTTGTTTATTTTTCTAAATACATTCAAATATGTATCCGCTCATGAG
ACAATAACCCTGATAAATGCTTCAATAATATTGAAAAAGGAAGAGTATGAGTATTCAACATTTCCGTGTC
GCCCTTATTCCCTTTTTTGCGGCATTTTGCCTTCCTGTTTTTGCTCACCCAGAAACGCTGGTGAAAGTAA
AAGATGCTGAAGATCAGTTGGGTGCACGAGTGGGTTACATCGAACTGGATCTCAACAGCGGTAAGATCCT
TGAGAGTTTTCGCCCCGAAGAACGTTTTCCAATGATGAGCACTTTTAAAGTTCTGCTATGTGGCGCGGTA
TTATCCCGTATTGACGCCGGGCAAGAGCAACTCGGTCGCCGCATACACTATTCTCAGAATGACTTGGTTG
AGTACTCACCAGTCACAGAAAAGCATCTTACGGATGGCATGACAGTAAGAGAATTATGCAGTGCTGCCAT
AACCATGAGTGATAACACTGCGGCCAACTTACTTCTGACAACGATCGGAGGACCGAAGGAGCTAACCGCT
TTTTTGCACAACATGGGGGATCATGTAACTCGCCTTGATCGTTGGGAACCGGAGCTGAATGAAGCCATAC
CAAACGACGAGCGTGACACCACGATGCCTGTAGCAATGGCAACAACGTTGCGCAAACTATTAACTGGCGA
ACTACTTACTCTAGCTTCCCGGCAACAATTAATAGACTGGATGGAGGCGGATAAAGTTGCAGGACCACTT
CTGCGCTCGGCCCTTCCGGCTGGCTGGTTTATTGCTGATAAATCTGGAGCCGGTGAGCGTGGGTCTCGCG
GTATCATTGCAGCACTGGGGCCAGATGGTAAGCCCTCCCGTATCGTAGTTATCTACACGACGGGGAGTCA
GGCAACTATGGATGAACGAAATAGACAGATCGCTGAGATAGGTGCCTCACTGATTAAGCATTGGTAACTG
TCAGACCAAGTTTACTCATATATACTTTAGATTGATTTAAAACTTCATTTTTAATTTAAAAGGATCTAGG
TGAAGATCCTTTTTGATAATCTCATGACCAAAATCCCTTAACGTGAGTTTTCGTTCCACTGAGCGTCAGA
CCCCGTAGAAAAGATCAAAGGATCTTCTTGAGATCCTTTTTTTCTGCGCGTAATCTGCTGCTTGCAAACA
AAAAAACCACCGCTACCAGCGGTGGTTTGTTTGCCGGATCAAGAGCTACCAACTCTTTTTCCGAAGGTAA
CTGGCTTCAGCAGAGCGCAGATACCAAATACTGTTCTTCTAGTGTAGCCGTAGTTAGGCCACCACTTCAA
GAACTCTGTAGCACCGCCTACATACCTCGCTCTGCTAATCCTGTTACCAGTGGCTGCTGCCAGTGGCGAT
AAGTCGTGTCTTACCGGGTTGGACTCAAGACGATAGTTACCGGATAAGGCGCAGCGGTCGGGCTGAACGG
GGGGTTCGTGCACACAGCCCAGCTTGGAGCGAACGACCTACACCGAACTGAGATACCTACAGCGTGAGCT
ATGAGAAAGCGCCACGCTTCCCGAAGGGAGAAAGGCGGACAGGTATCCGGTAAGCGGCAGGGTCGGAACA
GGAGAGCGCACGAGGGAGCTTCCAGGGGGAAACGCCTGGTATCTTTATAGTCCTGTCGGGTTTCGCCACC
TCTGACTTGAGCGTCGATTTTTG
